Addgene plasmid #166468: pHAGE-neo-YAP
Purpose: Plasmid coding for YAP and neomycin resistance in a lentiviral backbone.
Depositing lab: Shuguo Sun. Depositing organization: Huazhong University of Science & Technology. Publication: Interferon-gamma induces tumor resistance to anti-PD-1 immunotherapy by promoting YAP phase separation. Yu M, Peng Z, Qin M, Liu Y, Wang J, Zhang C, Lin J, Dong T, Wang L, Li S, Yang Y, Xu S, Guo W, Zhang X, Shi M, Peng H, Luo X, Zhang H, Zhang L, Li Y, Yang XP, Sun S. Mol Cell. 2021 Feb 13. pii: S1097-2765(21)00010-1. doi: 10.1016/j.molcel.2021.01.010. PubMed 33606996.
Backbone
  Vector backbone: pHAGE
  Vector type: Lentiviral
Growth in bacteria
  Bacterial resistance: Ampicillin, 100 μg/mL
  Growth temperature: 37°C
  Growth strain: NEB Stable
  Copy number: High Copy
Gene/Insert
  Gene/Insert name: YAP, Neo
  Species: H. sapiens (human)
  Entrez Gene: YAP1 (a.k.a. COB1, YAP, YAP-1, YAP2, YAP65, YKI)
  Cloning method: Gibson Cloning
Terms and licenses: Academic/Nonprofit Terms; Industry Terms: Not Available to Industry
How to cite: pHAGE-neo-YAP was a gift from Shuguo Sun (Addgene plasmid # 166468 ; http://n2t.net/addgene:166468 ; RRID:Addgene_166468)
