[The description below was written by a language model from this plasmid's Addgene catalogue record and pLannotate feature annotations shown in this document.]
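Description:
pHAGE-neo-YAP is an HIV-1-derived lentiviral transfer plasmid built on the pHAGE backbone for stable expression of human YAP1 in mammalian cells. In bacteria it is maintained through a high-copy ColE1/pUC-type origin and selected with ampicillin via the bla (AmpR) cassette. The bacterial portion of the backbone also carries remnants of lac regulatory sequences, an SV40 origin fragment and a partial SV40 polyadenylation signal, which appear to be vestigial backbone elements rather than functional parts of the payload.

The viral region is flanked by a truncated 5' LTR and a self-inactivating (ΔU3) 3' LTR. It contains the Ψ packaging signal with an adjoining gag fragment, the Rev response element for Rev-dependent nuclear export of the genomic RNA, and the cPPT/CTS, which aids nuclear import and transduction efficiency. Because no functional viral genes are annotated, particle production would depend on packaging and envelope functions supplied in trans.

Within this frame, a human EF-1α promoter drives a bicistronic transcript. The YAP1 coding sequence comes first, followed by an EMCV IRES and the neo (nptII) gene, so cells translating the resistance marker also carry the YAP message. This allows G418-type selection of transduced populations. A WPRE downstream of neo enhances transcript stability and expression. No epitope tag or fluorescent reporter is annotated on YAP, and the record does not specify an isoform beyond the feature match to human YAP1.

The construct suits constitutive YAP overexpression in selectable stable cell lines. The associated publication concerns YAP phase separation and interferon-gamma-induced tumour resistance to anti-PD-1 therapy.
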