Features (pLannotate 1.2.2; 24 found; start..end, strand, type, name):
     10..598     +  misc_feature   WPRE: woodchuck hepatitis virus posttranscriptional regulatory element
    606..671     +  CDS            nef (fragment): NEF_HV1Z2 - Experimental evidence at protein level: Swiss-Prot protein existence level 1. Extracellular Nef protein targets CD4(+) T-lymphocytes for apoptosis by interacting with CXCR4 surface receptors. From Human immunodeficiency virus type 1 group M subtype D (isolate Z2/CDC-Z34) (HIV-1).
    673..906     +  LTR            3' LTR (ΔU3): self-inactivating 3' long terminal repeat (LTR) from HIV-1
   1111..1215    +  promoter       AmpR promoter: bla
   1216..2076    +  CDS            AmpR: β-lactamase; bla; confers resistance to ampicillin, carbenicillin, and related antibiotics
   2247..2835    +  rep_origin     ori: high-copy-number ColE1/pMB1/pBR322/pUC origin of replication
   3018..3072    +  CDS            lacI (fragment): lac repressor; lacI; The lac repressor binds to the lac operator to inhibit transcription in E. coli. This inhibition can be relieved by adding lactose or isopropyl-β-D-thiogalactopyranoside (IPTG).
   3078..3171    +  rep_origin     SV40 ori (fragment): SV40 origin of replication
   3196..3233    +  CDS            lacI (fragment): lac repressor; lacI; The lac repressor binds to the lac operator to inhibit transcription in E. coli. This inhibition can be relieved by adding lactose or isopropyl-β-D-thiogalactopyranoside (IPTG).
   3246..3267    +  protein_bind   CAP binding site: CAP binding activates transcription in the presence of cAMP. E. coli catabolite activator protein
   3282..3312    +  promoter       lac promoter: promoter for the E. coli lac operon
   3320..3336    +  protein_bind   lac operator: The lac repressor binds to the lac operator to inhibit transcription in E. coli. This inhibition can be relieved by adding lactose or isopropyl-β-D-thiogalactopyranoside (IPTG). lac repressor encoded by lacI
   3370..3453    +  polyA_signal   SV40 poly(A) signal (fragment): SV40 polyadenylation signal
   3620..3949    +  CDS            nef (fragment): NEF_HV1BR - Experimental evidence at protein level: Swiss-Prot protein existence level 1. Extracellular Nef protein targets CD4(+) T-lymphocytes for apoptosis by interacting with CXCR4 surface receptors (PubMed:14990729). From Human immunodeficiency virus type 1 group M subtype B (isolate BRU/LAI) (HIV-1).
   3997..4254    +  LTR            5' LTR (truncated): truncated 5' long terminal repeat (LTR) from HIV-1
   4301..4426    +  misc_feature   HIV-1 Ψ: packaging signal of human immunodeficiency virus type 1
   4410..4748    +  CDS            HIV-1 gag (fragment): gag protein from human immunodeficiency virus 1; gag
   4923..5156    +  misc_feature   RRE: The Rev response element (RRE) of HIV-1 allows for Rev-dependent mRNA export from the nucleus to the cytoplasm.
   5533..5633    +  CDS            Rev (fragment): human immunodeficiency virus 1 (HIV-1) Rev protein; rev; enhances nuclear export of unspliced and incompletely spliced viral mRNAs
   5678..5795    +  misc_feature   cPPT/CTS: central polypurine tract and central termination sequence of HIV-1
   5843..7021    +  promoter       EF-1α promoter: strong constitutive promoter for human elongation factor EF-1α
   7048..8559    +  CDS            YAP1: YAP1_HUMAN - Also known as YAP65. Experimental evidence at protein level: Swiss-Prot protein existence level 1. [Isoform 3]: Activates the C-terminal fragment (CTF) of ERBB4 (isoform 3). From Homo sapiens (Human).
   8677..9139    +  misc_feature   IRES: internal ribosome entry site (IRES) of the encephalomyocarditis virus (EMCV)
   9156..9947    +  CDS            neo: KKA2_KLEPN - Also known as kan, nptII. Experimental evidence at protein level: Swiss-Prot protein existence level 1. Resistance to kanamycin, neomycin, paromomycin, ribostamycin, butirosin and gentamicin B. From Klebsiella pneumoniae.
>Addgene plasmid #166468 | pHAGE-neo-YAP | addgene full sequence | sequence record 329734 | Addgene NGS Result
ATAGATCCTAATCAACCTCTGGATTACAAAATTTGTGAAAGATTGACTGGTATTCTTAACTATGTTGCTC
CTTTTACGCTATGTGGATACGCTGCTTTAATGCCTTTGTATCATGCTATTGCTTCCCGTATGGCTTTCAT
TTTCTCCTCCTTGTATAAATCCTGGTTGCTGTCTCTTTATGAGGAGTTGTGGCCCGTTGTCAGGCAACGT
GGCGTGGTGTGCACTGTGTTTGCTGACGCAACCCCCACTGGTTGGGGCATTGCCACCACCTGTCAGCTCC
TTTCCGGGACTTTCGCTTTCCCCCTCCCTATTGCCACGGCGGAACTCATCGCCGCCTGCCTTGCCCGCTG
CTGGACAGGGGCTCGGCTGTTGGGCACTGACAATTCCGTGGTGTTGTCGGGGAAATCATCGTCCTTTCCT
TGGCTGCTCGCCTGTGTTGCCACCTGGATTCTGCGCGGGACGTCCTTCTGCTACGTCCCTTCGGCCCTCA
ATCCAGCGGACCTTCCTTCCCGCGGCCTGCTGCCGGCTCTGCGGCCTCTTCCGCGTCTTCGCCTTCGCCC
TCAGACGAGTCGGATCTCCCTTTGGGCCGCCTCCCCGCCTGAGATCCTTTAAGACCAATGACTTACAAGG
CAGCTGTAGATCTTAGCCACTTTTTAAAAGAAAAGGGGGGACTGGAAGGGCTAATTCACTCCCAACGAAG
ACAAGATCTGCTTTTTGCTTGTACTGGGTCTCTCTGGTTAGACCAGATCTGAGCCTGGGAGCTCTCTGGC
TAACTAGGGAACCCACTGCTTAAGCCTCAATAAAGCTTGCCTTGAGTGCTTCAAGTAGTGTGTGCCCGTC
TGTTGTGTGACTCTGGTAACTAGAGATCCCTCAGACCCTTTTAGTCAGTGTGGAAAATCTCTAGCAGTAG
TAGTTCATGTCATCTTATTATTCAGTATTTATAACTTGCAAAGAAATGAATATCAGAGAGTGAGAGGCCC
GGGTTAATTAAGGAAAGGGCTAGATCATTCTTGAAGACGAAAGGGCCTCGTGATACGCCTATTTTTATAG
GTTAATGTCATGATAATAATGGTTTCTTAGACGTCAGGTGGCACTTTTCGGGGAAATGTGCGCGGAACCC
CTATTTGTTTATTTTTCTAAATACATTCAAATATGTATCCGCTCATGAGACAATAACCCTGATAAATGCT
TCAATAATATTGAAAAAGGAAGAGTATGAGTATTCAACATTTCCGTGTCGCCCTTATTCCCTTTTTTGCG
GCATTTTGCCTTCCTGTTTTTGCTCACCCAGAAACGCTGGTGAAAGTAAAAGATGCTGAAGATCAGTTGG
GTGCACGAGTGGGTTACATCGAACTGGATCTCAACAGCGGTAAGATCCTTGAGAGTTTTCGCCCCGAAGA
ACGTTTTCCAATGATGAGCACTTTTAAAGTTCTGCTATGTGGCGCGGTATTATCCCGTGTTGACGCCGGG
CAAGAGCAACTCGGTCGCCGCATACACTATTCTCAGAATGACTTGGTTGAGTACTCACCAGTCACAGAAA
AGCATCTTACGGATGGCATGACAGTAAGAGAATTATGCAGTGCTGCCATAACCATGAGTGATAACACTGC
GGCCAACTTACTTCTGACAACGATCGGAGGACCGAAGGAGCTAACCGCTTTTTTGCACAACATGGGGGAT
CATGTAACTCGCCTTGATCGTTGGGAACCGGAGCTGAATGAAGCCATACCAAACGACGAGCGTGACACCA
CGATGCCTGTAGCAATGGCAACAACGTTGCGCAAACTATTAACTGGCGAACTACTTACTCTAGCTTCCCG
GCAACAATTAATAGACTGGATGGAGGCGGATAAAGTTGCAGGACCACTTCTGCGCTCGGCCCTTCCGGCT
GGCTGGTTTATTGCTGATAAATCTGGAGCCGGTGAGCGTGGGTCTCGCGGTATCATTGCAGCACTGGGGC
CAGATGGTAAGCCCTCCCGTATCGTAGTTATCTACACGACGGGGAGTCAGGCAACTATGGATGAACGAAA
TAGACAGATCGCTGAGATAGGTGCCTCACTGATTAAGCATTGGTAACTGTCAGACCAAGTTTACTCATAT
ATACTTTAGATTGATTTAAAACTTCATTTTTAATTTAAAAGGATCTAGGTGAAGATCCTTTTTGATAATC
TCATGACCAAAATCCCTTAACGTGAGTTTTCGTTCCACTGAGCGTCAGACCCCGTAGAAAAGATCAAAGG
ATCTTCTTGAGATCCTTTTTTTCTGCGCGTAATCTGCTGCTTGCAAACAAAAAAACCACCGCTACCAGCG
GTGGTTTGTTTGCCGGATCAAGAGCTACCAACTCTTTTTCCGAAGGTAACTGGCTTCAGCAGAGCGCAGA
TACCAAATACTGTTCTTCTAGTGTAGCCGTAGTTAGGCCACCACTTCAAGAACTCTGTAGCACCGCCTAC
ATACCTCGCTCTGCTAATCCTGTTACCAGTGGCTGCTGCCAGTGGCGATAAGTCGTGTCTTACCGGGTTG
GACTCAAGACGATAGTTACCGGATAAGGCGCAGCGGTCGGGCTGAACGGGGGGTTCGTGCACACAGCCCA
GCTTGGAGCGAACGACCTACACCGAACTGAGATACCTACAGCGTGAGCTATGAGAAAGCGCCACGCTTCC
CGAAGGGAGAAAGGCGGACAGGTATCCGGTAAGCGGCAGGGTCGGAACAGGAGAGCGCACGAGGGAGCTT
CCAGGGGGAAACGCCTGGTATCTTTATAGTCCTGTCGGGTTTCGCCACCTCTGACTTGAGCGTCGATTTT
TGTGATGCTCGTCAGGGGGGCGGAGCCTATGGAAAAACGCCAGCAACGCGGCCTTTTTACGGTTCCTGGC
CTTTTGCTGGCCTTTTGCTCACATGTTCTTTCCTGCGTTATCCCCTGATTCTGTGGATAACCGTATTACC
GCCTTTGAGTGAGCTGATACCGCTCGCCGCAGCCGAACGACCGAGCGCAGCGAGTCAGTGAGCGAGGAAG
CGGAAGAGCGCCCAATACGCAAACCGCCTCTCCCCGCGCGTTGGCCGATTCATTAATGCAGCAAGCTCAT
GGCTGACTAATTTTTTTTATTTATGCAGAGGCCGAGGCCGCCTCGGCCTCTGAGCTATTCCAGAAGTAGT
GAGGAGGCTTTTTTGGAGGCCTAGGCTTTTGCAAAAAGCTCCCCGTGGCACGACAGGTTTCCCGACTGGA
AAGCGGGCAGTGAGCGCAACGCAATTAATGTGAGTTAGCTCACTCATTAGGCACCCCAGGCTTTACACTT
TATGCTTCCGGCTCGTATGTTGTGTGGAATTGTGAGCGGATAACAATTTCACACAGGAAACAGCTATGAC
ATGATTACGAATTTCACAAATAAAGCATTTTTTTCACTGCATTCTAGTTGTGGTTTGTCCAAACTCATCA
ATGTATCTTATCATGTCTGGATCAACTGGATAACTCAAGCTAACCAAAATCATCCCAAACTTCCCACCCC
ATACCCTATTACCACTGCCAATTACCTGTGGTTTCATTTACTCTAAACCTGTGATTCCTCTGAATTATTT
TCATTTTAAAGAAATTGTATTTGTTAAATATGTACTACAAACTTAGTAGTTGGAAGGGCTAATTCACTCC
CAAAGAAGACAAGATATCCTTGATCTGTGGATCTACCACACACAAGGCTACTTCCCTGATTAGCAGAACT
ACACACCAGGGCCAGGGGTCAGATATCCACTGACCTTTGGATGGTGCTACAAGCTAGTACCAGTTGAGCC
AGATAAGGTAGAAGAGGCCAATAAAGGAGAGAACACCAGCTTGTTACACCCTGTGAGCCTGCATGGGATG
GATGACCCGGAGAGAGAAGTGTTAGAGTGGAGGTTTGACAGCCGCCTAGCATTTCATCACGTGGCCCGAG
AGCTGCATCCGGAGTACTTCAAGAACTGCTGATATCGAGCTTGCTACAAGGGACTTTCCGCTGGGGACTT
TCCAGGGAGGCGTGGCCTGGGCGGGACTGGGGAGTGGCGAGCCCTCAGATCCTGCATATAAGCAGCTGCT
TTTTGCCTGTACTGGGTCTCTCTGGTTAGACCAGATCTGAGCCTGGGAGCTCTCTGGCTAACTAGGGAAC
CCACTGCTTAAGCCTCAATAAAGCTTGCCTTGAGTGCTTCAAGTAGTGTGTGCCCGTCTGTTGTGTGACT
CTGGTAACTAGAGATCCCTCAGACCCTTTTAGTCAGTGTGGAAAATCTCTAGCAGTGGCGCCCGAACAGG
GACTTGAAAGCGAAAGGGAAACCAGAGGAGCTCTCTCGACGCAGGACTCGGCTTGCTGAAGCGCGCACGG
CAAGAGGCGAGGGGCGGCGACTGGTGAGTACGCCAAAAATTTTGACTAGCGGAGGCTAGAAGGAGAGAGA
TGGGTGCGAGAGCGTCAGTATTAAGCGGGGGAGAATTAGATCGCGATGGGAAAAAATTCGGTTAAGGCCA
GGGGGAAAGAAAAAATATAAATTAAAACATATAGTATGGGCAAGCAGGGAGCTAGAACGATTCGCAGTTA
ATCCTGGCCTGTTAGAAACATCAGAAGGCTGTAGACAAATACTGGGACAGCTACAACCATCCCTTCAGAC
AGGATCAGAAGAACTTAGATCATTATATAATACAGTAGCAACCCTCTATTGTGTGCATCAAAGGATAGAG
ATAAAAGACACCAAGGAAGCTTTAGACAAGATAGAGGAAGAGCAAAACAAAAGTAAGACCACCGCACAGC
AAGCGGCCGGCCGCTGATCTTCAGACCTGGAGGAGGAGATATGAGGGACAATTGGAGAAGTGAATTATAT
AAATATAAAGTAGTAAAAATTGAACCATTAGGAGTAGCACCCACCAAGGCAAAGAGAAGAGTGGTGCAGA
GAGAAAAAAGAGCAGTGGGAATAGGAGCTTTGTTCCTTGGGTTCTTGGGAGCAGCAGGAAGCACTATGGG
CGCAGCGTCAATGACGCTGACGGTACAGGCCAGACAATTATTGTCTGGTATAGTGCAGCAGCAGAACAAT
TTGCTGAGGGCTATTGAGGCGCAACAGCATCTGTTGCAACTCACAGTCTGGGGCATCAAGCAGCTCCAGG
CAAGAATCCTGGCTGTGGAAAGATACCTAAAGGATCAACAGCTCCTGGGGATTTGGGGTTGCTCTGGAAA
ACTCATTTGCACCACTGCTGTGCCTTGGAATGCTAGTTGGAGTAATAAATCTCTGGAACAGATTTGGAAT
CACACGACCTGGATGGAGTGGGACAGAGAAATTAACAATTACACAAGCTTAATACACTCCTTAATTGAAG
AATCGCAAAACCAGCAAGAAAAGAATGAACAAGAATTATTGGAATTAGATAAATGGGCAAGTTTGTGGAA
TTGGTTTAACATAACAAATTGGCTGTGGTATATAAAATTATTCATAATGATAGTAGGAGGCTTGGTAGGT
TTAAGAATAGTTTTTGCTGTACTTTCTATAGTGAATAGAGTTAGGCAGGGATATTCACCATTATCGTTTC
AGACCCACCTCCCAACCCCGAGGGGACCCGACAGGCCCGAAGGAATAGAAGAAGAAGGTGGAGAGAGAGA
CAGAGACAGATCCATTCGATTAGTGAACGGATCTCGACGGTATCGCCGAATTCACAAATGGCAGTATTCA
TCCACAATTTTAAAAGAAAAGGGGGGATTGGGGGGTACAGTGCAGGGGAAAGAATAGTAGACATAATAGC
AACAGACATACAAACTAAAGAATTACAAAAACAAATTACAAAAATTCAAAATTTTCGGGTTTATTACAGG
GACAGCAGAGATCCAGTTTGGACTAGTCGTGAGGCTCCGGTGCCCGTCAGTGGGCAGAGCGCACATCGCC
CACAGTCCCCGAGAAGTTGGGGGGAGGGGTCGGCAATTGAACCGGTGCCTAGAGAAGGTGGCGCGGGGTA
AACTGGGAAAGTGATGTCGTGTACTGGCTCCGCCTTTTTCCCGAGGGTGGGGGAGAACCGTATATAAGTG
CAGTAGTCGCCGTGAACGTTCTTTTTCGCAACGGGTTTGCCGCCAGAACACAGGTAAGTGCCGTGTGTGG
TTCCCGCGGGCCTGGCCTCTTTACGGGTTATGGCCCTTGCGTGCCTTGAATTACTTCCACCTGGCTGCAG
TACGTGATTCTTGATCCCGAGCTTCGGGTTGGAAGTGGGTGGGAGAGTTCGAGGCCTTGCGCTTAAGGAG
CCCCTTCGCCTCGTGCTTGAGTTGAGGCCTGGCCTGGGCGCTGGGGCCGCCGCGTGCGAATCTGGTGGCA
CCTTCGCGCCTGTCTCGCTGCTTTCGATAAGTCTCTAGCCATTTAAAATTTTTGATGACCTGCTGCGACG
CTTTTTTTCTGGCAAGATAGTCTTGTAAATGCGGGCCAAGATCTGCACACTGGTATTTCGGTTTTTGGGG
CCGCGGGCGGCGACGGGGCCCGTGCGTCCCAGCGCACATGTTCGGCGAGGCGGGGCCTGCGAGCGCGGCC
ACCGAGAATCGGACGGGGGTAGTCTCAAGCTGGCCGGCCTGCTCTGGTGCCTGGCCTCGCGCCGCCGTGT
ATCGCCCCGCCCTGGGCGGCAAGGCTGGCCCGGTCGGCACCAGTTGCGTGAGCGGAAAGATGGCCGCTTC
CCGGCCCTGCTGCAGGGAGCTCAAAATGGAGGACGCGGCGCTCGGGAGAGCGGGCGGGTGAGTCACCCAC
ACAAAGGAAAAGGGCCTTTCCGTCCTCAGCCGTCGCTTCATGTGACTCCACGGAGTACCGGGCGCCGTCC
AGGCACCTCGATTAGTTCTCGAGCTTTTGGAGTACGTCGTCTTTAGGTTGGGGGGAGGGGTTTTATGCGA
TGGAGTTTCCCCACACTGAGTGGGTGGAGACTGAAGTTAGGCCAGCTTGGCACTTGATGTAATTCTCCTT
GGAATTTGCCCTTTTTGAGTTTGGATCTTGGTTCATTCTCAAGCCTCAGACAGTGGTTCAAAGTTTTTTT
CTTCCATTTCAGGTGTCGTGAAGCGGCCGCACCGGTCTGCAGCTAGCATGGACCCCGGGCAGCAGCCGCC
GCCTCAACCGGCCCCCCAGGGCCAAGGGCAGCCGCCTTCGCAGCCCCCGCAGGGGCAGGGCCCGCCGTCC
GGACCCGGGCAACCGGCACCCGCGGCGACCCAGGCGGCGCCGCAGGCACCCCCCGCCGGGCATCAGATCG
TGCACGTCCGCGGGGACTCGGAGACCGACCTGGAGGCGCTCTTCAACGCCGTCATGAACCCCAAGACGGC
CAACGTGCCCCAGACCGTGCCCATGAGGCTCCGGAAGCTGCCCGACTCCTTCTTCAAGCCGCCGGAGCCC
AAATCCCACTCCCGACAGGCCAGTACTGATGCAGGCACTGCAGGAGCCCTGACTCCACAGCATGTTCGAG
CTCATTCCTCTCCAGCTTCTCTGCAGTTGGGAGCTGTTTCTCCTGGGACACTGACCCCCACTGGAGTAGT
CTCTGGCCCAGCAGCTACACCCACAGCTCAGCATCTTCGACAGTCTTCTTTTGAGATACCTGATGATGTA
CCTCTGCCAGCAGGTTGGGAGATGGCAAAGACATCTTCTGGTCAGAGATACTTCTTAAATCACATCGATC
AGACAACAACATGGCAGGACCCCAGGAAGGCCATGCTGTCCCAGATGAACGTCACAGCCCCCACCAGTCC
ACCAGTGCAGCAGAATATGATGAACTCGGCTTCAGGTCCTCTTCCTGATGGATGGGAACAAGCCATGACT
CAGGATGGAGAAATTTACTATATAAACCATAAGAACAAGACCACCTCTTGGCTAGACCCAAGGCTTGACC
CTCGTTTTGCCATGAACCAGAGAATCAGTCAGAGTGCTCCAGTGAAACAGCCACCACCCCTGGCTCCCCA
GAGCCCACAGGGAGGCGTCATGGGTGGCAGCAACTCCAACCAGCAGCAACAGATGCGACTGCAGCAACTG
CAGATGGAGAAGGAGAGGCTGCGGCTGAAACAGCAAGAACTGCTTCGGCAGGCAATGCGGAATATCAATC
CCAGCACAGCAAATTCTCCAAAATGTCAGGAGTTAGCCCTGCGTAGCCAGTTACCAACACTGGAGCAGGA
TGGTGGGACTCAAAATCCAGTGTCTTCTCCCGGGATGTCTCAGGAATTGAGAACAATGACGACCAATAGC
TCAGATCCTTTCCTTAACAGTGGCACCTATCACTCTCGAGATGAGAGTACAGACAGTGGACTAAGCATGA
GCAGCTACAGTGTCCCTCGAACCCCAGATGACTTCCTGAACAGTGTGGATGAGATGGATACAGGTGATAC
TATCAACCAAAGCACCCTGCCCTCACAGCAGAACCGTTTCCCAGACTACCTTGAAGCCATTCCTGGGACA
AATGTGGACCTTGGAACACTGGAAGGAGATGGAATGAACATAGAAGGAGAGGAGCTGATGCCAAGTCTGC
AGGAAGCTTTGAGTTCTGACATCCTTAATGACATGGAGTCTGTTTTGGCTGCCACCAAGCTAGATAAAGA
AAGCTTTCTTACATGGTTATAGTCTAGAGGATCCCTCCCCCCCCCCTAACGTTACTGGCCGAAGCCGCTT
GGAATAAGGCCGGTGTGCGTTTGTCTATATGTTATTTTCCACCATATTGCCGTCTTTTGGCAATGTGAGG
GCCCGGAAACCTGGCCCTGTCTTCTTGACGAGCATTCCTAGGGGTCTTTCCCCTCTCGCCAAAGGAATGC
AAGGTCTGTTGAATGTCGTGAAGGAAGCAGTTCCTCTGGAAGCTTCTTGAAGACAAACAACGTCTGTAGC
GACCCTTTGCAGGCAGCGGAACCCCCCACCTGGCGACAGGTGCCTCTGCGGCCAAAAGCCACGTGTATAA
GATACACCTGCAAAGGCGGCACAACCCCAGTGCCACGTTGTGAGTTGGATAGTTGTGGAAAGAGTCAAAT
GGCTCTCCTCAAGCGTATTCAACAAGGGGCTGAAGGATGCCCAGAAGGTACCCCATTGTATGGGATCTGA
TCTGGGGCCTCGGTGCACATGCTTTACATGTGTTTAGTCGAGGTTAAAAAAACGTCTAGGCCCCCCGAAC
CACGGGGACGTGGTTTTCCTTTGAAAAACACGATGATAATATGGCCACACATATGATGATTGAACAAGAT
GGATTGCACGCAGGTTCTCCGGCCGCTTGGGTGGAGAGGCTATTCGGCTATGACTGGGCACAACAGACAA
TCGGCTGCTCTGATGCCGCCGTGTTCCGGCTGTCAGCGCAGGGGCGCCCGGTTCTTTTTGTCAAGACCGA
CCTGTCCGGTGCCCTGAATGAACTGCAGGACGAGGCAGCGCGGCTATCGTGGCTGGCCACGACGGGCGTT
CCTTGCGCAGCTGTGCTCGACGTTGTCACTGAAGCGGGAAGGGACTGGCTGCTATTGGGCGAAGTGCCGG
GGCAGGATCTCCTGTCATCTCACCTTGCTCCTGCCGAGAAAGTATCCATCATGGCTGATGCAATGCGGCG
GCTGCATACGCTTGATCCGGCTACCTGCCCATTCGACCACCAAGCGAAACATCGCATCGAGCGAGCACGT
ACTCGGATGGAAGCCGGTCTTGTCGATCAGGATGATCTGGACGAAGAGCATCAGGGGCTCGCGCCAGCCG
AACTGTTCGCCAGGCTCAAGGCGCGCATGCCCGACGGCGAGGATCTCGTCGTGACCCATGGCGATGCCTG
CTTGCCGAATATCATGGTGGAAAATGGCCGCTTTTCTGGATTCATCGACTGTGGCCGGCTGGGTGTGGCG
GACCGCTATCAGGACATAGCGTTGGCTACCCGTGATATTGCTGAAGAGCTTGGCGGCGAATGGGCTGACC
GCTTCCTCGTGCTTTACGGTATCGCCGCTCCCGATTCGCAGCGCATCGCCTTCTATCGCCTTCTTGACGA
GTTCTTCTGAATCG
